>Addgene plasmid #102957 | pHMR1A | addgene full sequence | sequence record 198780 | Addgene NGS Result
TAATACGACTCACTATAGGGCGAATTGGGCCCTCTAGATGCATGCTCGAGCGGCCGCCAGTGTGATGGAT
ATCTGCAGAATTCGCCCTTATCTCGAGGGACTATGGGGGAACTGATGGCGTTCCTGTTACCTCTCATCAT
TGTGTTAATGGTGAAGCACAGCGATTCCCGGACGCACTCTCTGAGATATTTTCGCCTGGGCGTTTCGGAT
CCCATCCATGGGGTCCCTGAATTTATTTCGGTTGGGTACGTGGACTCGCACCCTATCACCACATATGACA
GTGTCACTCGGCAGAAGGAGCCACGGGCCCCATGGATGGCAGAGAACCTCGCGCCTGATCACTGGGAGAG
GTACACTCAGCTGCTGAGGGGCTGGCAGCAGATGTTCAAGGTGGAACTGAAGCGCCTACAGAGGCACTAC
AATCACTCAGGGTCTCACACTTACCAGAGAATGATTGGCTGTGAGCTGCTGGAGGATGGAAGCACCACAG
GATTTCTGCAGTATGCATATGACGGGCAGGATTTCCTGATCTTCAATAAAGACACCCTCTCCTGGCTGGC
TGTAGATAATGTGGCTCACACCATCAAGCAGGCATGGGAGGCCAATCAGCATGAGTTGCTGTATCAAAAG
AATTGGCTGGAAGAAGAATGTATTGCCTGGCTAAAGAGATTCCTGGAGTATGGGAAAGACACCCTACAAA
GAACAGAGCCCCCACTGGTCAGAGTAAATCGCAAAGAAACTTTTCCAGGGGTTACAGCTCTCTTCTGCAA
AGCTCATGGCTTTTACCCCCCAGAAATTTACATGACATGGATGAAAAACGGGGAAGAAATTGTCCAAGAA
ATTGATTATGGAGACATTCTTCCCAGTGGGGATGGAACCTATCAGGCGTGGGCATCAATTGAGCTTGATC
CTCAGAGCAGCAACCTTTACTCCTGTCATGTGGAGCACTGCGGTGTCCACATGGTTCTTCAGGTCCCCCA
GGAATCAGAAACTATCCCTCTTGTGATGAAAGCTGTCTCTGGGTCCATTGTCCTTGTCATTGTGCTGGCT
GGAGTTGGTGTTCTAGTCTGGAGAAGAAGGCCCCGAGAGCAAAATGGAGCCATCTACCTTCCAACACCAG
ATCGAAAGCTTTTAAGGGCGAATTCCAGCACACTGGCGGCCGTTACTAGTGGATCCGAGCTCGGTACCAA
GCTTGGCGTAATCATGGTCATAGCTGTTTCCTGTGTGAAATTGTTATCCGCTCACAATTCCACACAACAT
ACGAGCCGGAAGCATAAAGTGTAAAGCCTGGGGTGCCTAATGAGTGAGCTAACTCACATTAATTGCGTTG
CGCTCACTGCCCGCTTTCCAGTCGGGAAACCTGTCGTGCCAGCTGCATTAATGAATCGGCCAACGCGCGG
GGAGAGGCGGTTTGCGTATTGGGCGCTCTTCCGCTTCCTCGCTCACTGACTCGCTGCGCTCGGTCGTTCG
GCTGCGGCGAGCGGTATCAGCTCACTCAAAGGCGGTAATACGGTTATCCACAGAATCAGGGGATAACGCA
GGAAAGAACATGTGAGCAAAAGGCCAGCAAAAGGCCAGGAACCGTAAAAAGGCCGCGTTGCTGGCGTTTT
TCCATAGGCTCCGCCCCCCTGACGAGCATCACAAAAATCGACGCTCAAGTCAGAGGTGGCGAAACCCGAC
AGGACTATAAAGATACCAGGCGTTTCCCCCTGGAAGCTCCCTCGTGCGCTCTCCTGTTCCGACCCTGCCG
CTTACCGGATACCTGTCCGCCTTTCTCCCTTCGGGAAGCGTGGCGCTTTCTCATAGCTCACGCTGTAGGT
ATCTCAGTTCGGTGTAGGTCGTTCGCTCCAAGCTGGGCTGTGTGCACGAACCCCCCGTTCAGCCCGACCG
CTGCGCCTTATCCGGTAACTATCGTCTTGAGTCCAACCCGGTAAGACACGACTTATCGCCACTGGCAGCA
GCCACTGGTAACAGGATTAGCAGAGCGAGGTATGTAGGCGGTGCTACAGAGTTCTTGAAGTGGTGGCCTA
ACTACGGCTACACTAGAAGAACAGTATTTGGTATCTGCGCTCTGCTGAAGCCAGTTACCTTCGGAAAAAG
AGTTGGTAGCTCTTGATCCGGCAAACAAACCACCGCTGGTAGCGGTGGTTTTTTTGTTTGCAAGCAGCAG
ATTACGCGCAGAAAAAAAGGATCTCAAGAAGATCCTTTGATCTTTTCTACGGGGTCTGACGCTCAGTGGA
ACGAAAACTCACGTTAAGGGATTTTGGTCATGAGATTATCAAAAAGGATCTTCACCTAGATCCTTTTAAA
TTAAAAATGAAGTTTTAAATCAATCTAAAGTATATATGAGTAAACTTGGTCTGACAGTTACCAATGCTTA
ATCAGTGAGGCACCTATCTCAGCGATCTGTCTATTTCGTTCATCCATAGTTGCCTGACTCCCCGTCGTGT
AGATAACTACGATACGGGAGGGCTTACCATCTGGCCCCAGTGCTGCAATGATACCGCGAGACCCACGCTC
ACCGGCTCCAGATTTATCAGCAATAAACCAGCCAGCCGGAAGGGCCGAGCGCAGAAGTGGTCCTGCAACT
TTATCCGCCTCCATCCAGTCTATTAATTGTTGCCGGGAAGCTAGAGTAAGTAGTTCGCCAGTTAATAGTT
TGCGCAACGTTGTTGCCATTGCTACAGGCATCGTGGTGTCACGCTCGTCGTTTGGTATGGCTTCATTCAG
CTCCGGTTCCCAACGATCAAGGCGAGTTACATGATCCCCCATGTTGTGCAAAAAAGCGGTTAGCTCCTTC
GGTCCTCCGATCGTTGTCAGAAGTAAGTTGGCCGCAGTGTTATCACTCATGGTTATGGCAGCACTGCATA
ATTCTCTTACTGTCATGCCATCCGTAAGATGCTTTTCTGTGACTGGTGAGTACTCAACCAAGTCATTCTG
AGAATAGTGTATGCGGCGACCGAGTTGCTCTTGCCCGGCGTCAATACGGGATAATACCGCGCCACATAGC
AGAACTTTAAAAGTGCTCATCATTGGAAAACGTTCTTCGGGGCGAAAACTCTCAAGGATCTTACCGCTGT
TGAGATCCAGTTCGATGTAACCCACTCGTGCACCCAACTGATCTTCAGCATCTTTTACTTTCACCAGCGT
TTCTGGGTGAGCAAAAACAGGAAGGCAAAATGCCGCAAAAAAGGGAATAAGGGCGACACGGAAATGTTGA
ATACTCATACTCTTCCTTTTTCAATTCAGAAGAACTCGTCAAGAAGGCGATAGAAGGCGATGCGCTGCGA
ATCGGGAGCGGCGATACCGTAAAGCACGAGGAAGCGGTCAGCCCATTCGCCGCCAAGCTCTTCAGCAATA
TCACGGGTAGCCAACGCTATGTCCTGATAGCGGTCCGCCACACCCAGCCGGCCACAGTCGATGAATCCAG
AAAAGCGGCCATTTTCCACCATGATATTCGGCAAGCAGGCATCGCCATGGGTCACGACGAGATCCTCGCC
GTCGGGCATGCGCGCCTTGAGCCTGGCGAACAGTTCGGCTGGCGCGAGCCCCTGATGCTCTTCGTCCAGA
TCATCCTGATCGACAAGACCGGCTTCCATCCGAGTACGTGCTCGCTCGATGCGATGTTTCGCTTGGTGGT
CGAATGGGCAGGTAGCCGGATCAAGCGTATGCAGCCGCCGCATTGCATCAGCCATGATGGATACTTTCTC
GGCAGGAGCAAGGTGGGATGACAGGAGATCCTGCCCCGGCACTTCGCCCAATAGCAGCCAGTCCCTTCCC
GCTTCAGTGACAACGTCGAGCACAGCTGCGCAAGGAACGCCCGTCGTGGCCAGCCACGATAGCCGCGCTG
CCTCGTCCTGCAGTTCATTCAGGGCACCGGACAGGTCGGTCTTGACAAAAAGAACCGGGCGCCCCTGCGC
TGACAGCCGGAACACGGCGGCATCAGAGCAGCCGATTGTCTGTTGTGCCCAGTCATAGCCGAATAGCCTC
TCCACCCAAGCGGCCGGAGAACCTGCGTGCAATCCATCTTGTTCAATCATGCGAAACGATCCTCATCCTG
TCTCTTGATCAGATCTTGATCCCCTGCGCCATCAGATCCTTGGCGGCAAGAAAGCCATCCAGTTTACTTT
GCAGGGCTTCCCAACCTTACCAGAGGGCGCCCCAGCTGGCAATTCCGGTTCGCTTGCTGTCCATAAAACC
GCCCAGTCTAGCTATCGCCATGTAAGCCCACTGCAAGCTACCTGCTTTCTCTTTGCGCTTGCGTTTTCCC
TTGTCCAGATAGCCCAGTAGCTGACATTCATCCGGGGTCAGCACCGTTTCTGCGGACTGGCTTTCTACGT
GTTCCGCTTCCTTTAGCAGCCCTTGCGCCCTGAATTTTGTTAAAATTCGCGTTAAATTTTTGTTAAATCA
GCTCATTTTTTAACCAATAGGCCGAAATCGGCAAAATCCCTTATAAATCAAAAGAATAGACCGAGATAGG
GT
[37 nt withheld, positions 4483-4519]
AAAGAACGTGGACTCCAACGTCAAAGG
[49 nt withheld, positions 4547-4595]
T
[91 nt withheld, positions 4597-4687]
G
[124 nt withheld, positions 4689-4812]
CCATTCGCCATTCAGGCTGCGCAACTGTTGGGAAGGGCGATCGGTGCGGGCCTCTTCGCTATTACGCCAG
CTGGCGAAAGGGGGATGTGCTGCAAGGCGATTAAGTTGGGTAACGCCAGGGTTTTCCCAGTCACGACGTT
GTAAAACGACGGCCAGTGAATTG
Features (pLannotate 1.2.2; 13 found; start..end, strand, type, name):
      1..19      +  promoter       T7 promoter: promoter for bacteriophage T7 RNA polymerase
    103..1125    +  CDS            MR1: HMR1_HUMAN - Experimental evidence at protein level: Swiss-Prot protein existence level 1. Antigen-presenting molecule specialized in displaying microbial pyrimidine-based metabolites to alpha-beta T cell receptors (TCR) on innate-type mucosal-associated invariant T (MAIT) cells (PubMed:23051753, PubMed:26795251, PubMed:12794138, PubMed:19416870, PubMed:22692454, PubMed:23846752). In complex with B2M preferentially presents riboflavin-derived metabolites to semi-invariant TRAV1-2 TCRs on MAIT cells, guiding immune surveillance of the microbial metabolome at mucosal epithelial barriers (PubMed:
   1231..1247    -  protein_bind   lac operator: The lac repressor binds to the lac operator to inhibit transcription in E. coli. This inhibition can be relieved by adding lactose or isopropyl-β-D-thiogalactopyranoside (IPTG). lac repressor encoded by lacI
   1255..1285    -  promoter       lac promoter: promoter for the E. coli lac operon
   1300..1321    -  protein_bind   CAP binding site: CAP binding activates transcription in the presence of cAMP. E. coli catabolite activator protein
   1334..1426    -  CDS            lacI (fragment): lac repressor; lacI; The lac repressor binds to the lac operator to inhibit transcription in E. coli. This inhibition can be relieved by adding lactose or isopropyl-β-D-thiogalactopyranoside (IPTG).
   1609..2197    -  rep_origin     ori: high-copy-number ColE1/pMB1/pBR322/pUC origin of replication
   2368..3228    -  CDS            AmpR: β-lactamase; bla; confers resistance to ampicillin, carbenicillin, and related antibiotics
   3229..3245    -  promoter       AmpR promoter (fragment): bla
   3249..4040    -  CDS            neo: KKA2_KLEPN - Also known as kan, nptII. Experimental evidence at protein level: Swiss-Prot protein existence level 1. Resistance to kanamycin, neomycin, paromomycin, ribostamycin, butirosin and gentamicin B. From Klebsiella pneumoniae.
   4072..4371    -  CDS            tnpA (fragment): TN5P_ECOLX - Also known as tnp. Experimental evidence at protein level: Swiss-Prot protein existence level 1. Mediates transposition of transposon Tn5 by a 'cut and paste' mechanism. First, the monomeric transposase binds the 19 bp inverted DNA repeats flanking the transposon. Then, dimerization of the DNA- bound transposase creates a synaptic DNA complex. After nicking of the first DNA strand, excision of the transposon proceeds through a series of intermediates. The transposase then mediates the insertion of the transposon at a new site by strand transfer. The activity of the wild- type tran
   4384..4812    -  rep_origin     f1 ori (sequence partly withheld): f1 bacteriophage origin of replication; arrow indicates direction of (+) strand synthesis
   4816..4973    -  CDS            lacZα (fragment): LacZα fragment of β-galactosidase; lacZ fragment
