[The description below was written by a language model from this plasmid's Addgene catalogue record and pLannotate feature annotations shown in this document.]
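Description:
pHMR1A is a bacterial cloning plasmid built on the Invitrogen pCR2.1-TOPO backbone that carries the human MR1A cDNA, the transcript encoding the MHC class I-related protein MR1. MR1 is the antigen-presenting molecule that, together with β2-microglobulin, displays riboflavin-derived microbial metabolites to the semi-invariant T-cell receptors of mucosal-associated invariant T (MAIT) cells. The sequenced plasmid is about 5 kb. It replicates in E. coli from a high-copy ColE1/pUC-type origin and is selected with ampicillin through the β-lactamase gene. The backbone also carries a neo/kanamycin resistance gene with an adjacent Tn5-derived remnant, and an f1 phage origin that allows single-stranded DNA production.

The insert of roughly 1 kb is recorded as cloned between XhoI and HindIII sites, both of which are retained. The natural stop codon has been replaced by the HindIII site, leaving the reading frame open at its 3′ end. This design suits transfer of the coding sequence as a restriction fragment into other vectors, for example to make in-frame C-terminal fusions, although the record does not name any downstream construct. The MR1 coding sequence lies just downstream of a T7 promoter in the same orientation, which serves as a sequencing primer site and could in principle drive in vitro transcription. The lac promoter, operator and CAP site on the opposite side, together with a lacZα fragment, are the remains of the backbone's blue/white screening cassette, interrupted by the insert. No mammalian promoter or polyadenylation signal is annotated, so the plasmid serves as a storage and subcloning source for MR1A, consistent with its stated purpose of gene cloning, rather than as an expression vector.
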