Addgene plasmid #102957: pHMR1A
Purpose: gene cloning of MR1A
Depositing lab: Gennaro De Libero & Lucia Mori. Depositing organization: University of Basel. Publication: Parallel T-cell cloning and deep sequencing of human MAIT cells reveal stable oligoclonal TCRbeta repertoire. Lepore M, Kalinichenko A, Colone A, Paleja B, Singhal A, Tschumi A, Lee B, Poidinger M, Zolezzi F, Quagliata L, Sander P, Newell E, Bertoletti A, Terracciano L, De Libero G, Mori L. Nat Commun. 2014 May 15;5:3866. doi: 10.1038/ncomms4866. PubMed 24832684.
Backbone
  Vector backbone: pCR2.1-TOPO
  Backbone manufacturer: Invitrogen
  Backbone size w/o insert (bp): 3908
  Vector type: Cloning
Growth in bacteria
  Bacterial resistance: Ampicillin, 100 μg/mL
  Growth temperature: 37°C
  Growth strain: DH5alpha
  Copy number: High Copy
Gene/Insert
  Gene/Insert name: MR1A cDNA (alt name: NM_001531)
  Species: H. sapiens (human)
  Insert size (bp): 1028
  Mutation: Stop codon has been removed by HindIII site
  Entrez Gene: MR1 (a.k.a. HLALS)
  Cloning method: Restriction Enzyme; 5′ cloning site XhoI (not destroyed); 3′ cloning site HindIII (not destroyed)
  Sequencing primers: 5′ T7
Terms and licenses: Academic/Nonprofit Terms; Industry Terms: Not Available to Industry
How to cite: pHMR1A was a gift from Gennaro De Libero & Lucia Mori (Addgene plasmid # 102957 ; http://n2t.net/addgene:102957 ; RRID:Addgene_102957)
